LOCUS       pNBU2_erm_P1T_DP 5111 bp ds-DNA linear 04-MAY-2017
DEFINITION  .
ACCESSION
VERSION
SOURCE      .
  ORGANISM  .
COMMENT
COMMENT     ApEinfo:methylated:1
FEATURES             Location/Qualifiers
     misc_feature    1280..2560
                     /label=NBU2 Integrase ORF
                     /ApEinfo_fwdcolor="#50ff41"
                     /ApEinfo_revcolor="#50ff41"
                     /ApEinfo_graphicformat="arrow_data {{0 1 2 0 0 -1} {} 0}
                     width 5 offset 0"
     misc_feature    2720..2732
                     /label=attN2
                     /ApEinfo_fwdcolor="#ff786c"
                     /ApEinfo_revcolor="#ff786c"
                     /ApEinfo_graphicformat="arrow_data {{0 1 2 0 0 -1} {} 0}
                     width 5 offset 0"
     misc_feature    910..913
                     /label=-33 binding site
                     /ApEinfo_fwdcolor="#ff764f"
                     /ApEinfo_revcolor="#ff764f"
                     /ApEinfo_graphicformat="arrow_data {{0 1 2 0 0 -1} {} 0}
                     width 5 offset 0"
     misc_feature    935..942
                     /label=-7 binding site
                     /ApEinfo_fwdcolor="#ff7e51"
                     /ApEinfo_revcolor="#ff7e51"
                     /ApEinfo_graphicformat="arrow_data {{0 1 2 0 0 -1} {} 0}
                     width 5 offset 0"
     misc_feature    967..1009
                     /label=A21 RBS
                     /ApEinfo_fwdcolor="#fd32ff"
                     /ApEinfo_revcolor="#fd32ff"
                     /ApEinfo_graphicformat="arrow_data {{0 1 2 0 0 -1} {} 0}
                     width 5 offset 0"
     misc_feature    947..947
                     /label=+1 txn initiation site
                     /ApEinfo_fwdcolor="#ffd544"
                     /ApEinfo_revcolor="#ffd544"
                     /ApEinfo_graphicformat="arrow_data {{0 1 2 0 0 -1} {} 0}
                     width 5 offset 0"
     misc_feature    4222..5083
                     /label=bla ORF
                     /ApEinfo_fwdcolor="#6b92ff"
                     /ApEinfo_revcolor="#6b92ff"
                     /ApEinfo_graphicformat="arrow_data {{0 1 2 0 0 -1} {} 0}
                     width 5 offset 0"
     misc_feature    948..966
                     /label=tetR binding site
                     /ApEinfo_fwdcolor="#ffc061"
                     /ApEinfo_revcolor="#ffc061"
                     /ApEinfo_graphicformat="arrow_data {{0 1 2 0 0 -1} {} 0}
                     width 5 offset 0"
     misc_feature    1012..1014
                     /label=start codon
                     /ApEinfo_fwdcolor="#b4ff9d"
                     /ApEinfo_revcolor="#b4ff9d"
                     /ApEinfo_graphicformat="arrow_data {{0 1 2 0 0 -1} {} 0}
                     width 5 offset 0"
     misc_feature    10..795
                     /label=RP4 oriT/R6K oriV
                     /ApEinfo_fwdcolor="cyan"
                     /ApEinfo_revcolor="cyan"
                     /ApEinfo_graphicformat="arrow_data {{0 1 2 0 0 -1} {} 0}
                     width 5 offset 0"
     misc_feature    1196..1219
                     /label=3' sequencing primer
                     /ApEinfo_fwdcolor="#00ffff"
                     /ApEinfo_revcolor="#00ffff"
                     /ApEinfo_graphicformat="arrow_data {{0 1 2 0 0 -1} {} 0}
                     width 5 offset 0"
     misc_feature    3000..3734
                     /label=ermG ORF
                     /ApEinfo_fwdcolor="#82ff8f"
                     /ApEinfo_revcolor="#82ff8f"
                     /ApEinfo_graphicformat="arrow_data {{0 1 2 0 0 -1} {} 0}
                     width 5 offset 0"
     misc_feature    1062..1067
                     /label=SalI site
                     /ApEinfo_fwdcolor="#543aff"
                     /ApEinfo_revcolor="#543aff"
                     /ApEinfo_graphicformat="arrow_data {{0 1 2 0 0 -1} {} 0}
                     width 5 offset 0"
     misc_feature    806..826
                     /label=5' sequencing primer
                     /ApEinfo_fwdcolor="#f958ff"
                     /ApEinfo_revcolor="#f958ff"
                     /ApEinfo_graphicformat="arrow_data {{0 1 2 0 0 -1} {} 0}
                     width 5 offset 0"
     misc_feature    complement(886..904)
                     /label=tetR binding site(1)
                     /ApEinfo_label="tetR binding site"
                     /ApEinfo_fwdcolor="#ffc061"
                     /ApEinfo_revcolor="#ffc061"
                     /ApEinfo_graphicformat="arrow_data {{0 1 2 0 0 -1} {} 0}
                     width 5 offset 0"
ORIGIN
        1 CAATTCGAGG GGGATCAATT CCGTGATAGG TGGGCTGCCC TTCCTGGTTG GCTTGGTTTC
       61 ATCAGCCATC CGCTTGCCCT CATCTGTTAC GCCGGCGGTA GCCGGCCAGC CTCGCAGAGC
      121 AGGATTCCCG TTGAGCACCG CCAGGTGCGA ATAAGGGACA GTGAAGAAGG AACACCCGCT
      181 CGCGGGTGGG CCTACTTCAC CTATCCTGCC CGGCTGACGC CGTTGGATAC ACCAAGGAAA
      241 GTCTACACGA ACCCTTTGGC AAAATCCTGT ATATCGTGCG AAAAAGGATG GATATACCGA
      301 AAAAATCGCT ATAATGACCC CGAAGCAGGG TTATGCAGCG GAAAACGGAA TTGATCCGGC
      361 CACGATGCGT CCGGCGTAGA GGATCTGAAG ATCAGCAGTT CAACCTGTTG ATAGTACGTA
      421 CTAAGCTCTC ATGTTTCACG TACTAAGCTC TCATGTTTAA CGTACTAAGC TCTCATGTTT
      481 AACGAACTAA ACCCTCATGG CTAACGTACT AAGCTCTCAT GGCTAACGTA CTAAGCTCTC
      541 ATGTTTCACG TACTAAGCTC TCATGTTTGA ACAATAAAAT TAATATAAAT CAGCAACTTA
      601 AATAGCCTCT AAGGTTTTAA GTTTTATAAG AAAAAAAAGA ATATATAAGG CTTTTAAAGC
      661 TTTTAAGGTT TAACGGTTGT GGACaacaag ccagggatgt aacgCACTGA GAAGCCCTTA
      721 GAGCCTCTCA AAGCAATTTT GAGTGACACA GGAACACTTA ACGGCTGACA TGGGAATTCC
      781 CCTCCACCGC GGTGGCTttt tgcacccgct ttccaagaga agaaagcctt gttaaattga
      841 cttagtgtaa aagcgcagta ctgcttgacc ataagaacaa aaaaaTCTCT ATCACTGATA
      901 GGGAtaaagT TTGgaagata aagctaaaag ttctTATCTT TGcagtCTCC CTATCAGTGA
      961 TAGAGAcgca ttttaaaata aaataaatta tttatgatat taaacgaatc cATGGTGGAT
     1021 CCCCCGGGCT GCAGGAATTC GATATCAAGC TTATCGATAC CGTCGACTAA TTGCCTATCT
     1081 TCCAGTGATG GAACAGCATT TGTGCATTGG CTGCAACAAT CAGCCTTACT TGTGCCTGTT
     1141 CTATTTCCGA ACCGACCGCT TGTATGAATC CATCAAAATT CGTTTTCTCT ATGTTGGATT
     1201 CCTTGTTGCT CATATTGTGA TGATAATTTC TACAAATATA GTCATTGGTA ACTATCTATG
     1261 AAACTGTTTG ATACTTTTAT AGTTGATTAA ACTTGTTCAT GGCATTTGCC TTAATATCAT
     1321 CCGCTATGTC AATGTAGGGT TTCATAGCTT TGTAGTCGCT GTGTCCCGTC CATTTCATGA
     1381 CCACCTGTGC CGGGATTCCG AGAGCCAGCG CATTGCAGAT GAATGTCCTT CTTCCTGCAT
     1441 GGGTACTGAG CAAAGCGTAT TTGGGTGTGA CTTCATCAAT ACGTTCATTT CCCTTGTAGT
     1501 AGGTTTCCCG TACAGGCTCG TTGATTTCTG CCAGTTCGCC CAGCTCTTTC AGGTAATCGT
     1561 TCATCTTCTG GTTGCTGATG ACGGGCAGAG CCATGTAATT CTCGAAATGG ATGTCCTTGT
     1621 ATTTGTCCAG TATGGCTTTG CTGTATTTGT TCAGTTCAAT CGTCAGGCTG TCGGCAGTCT
     1681 TGACTGTGGT TATTTCGATG TGGTCGGACT TCACATCGCT TCTTTTCAGA TTGCGAACAT
     1741 CCGAATACCG CAAACTCGTA AAGCAGCAGA ACAGGAAAAC ATCACGCACA CGTTCCAGGT
     1801 ATTGCTTATC CTTGGGTATC TGGTAGTCTT TCAGCTTGTT CAGTTCATCC CAAGTCAGGA
     1861 AGATTACTTT TTTCGAGGTG GTTTTCAGTT TCGGTTTGAA CGTATCGTAT GCAATGTTCT
     1921 GATGATGTCC TTTCTTGAAG CTCCAGCGCA GGAACCATTT GAGGAATCCC ATTTGCTTGC
     1981 CGATGGTGCT GTTTCTCATA TCCTTGGTGT CACGCAGGAA GTTGACGTAT TCGTTCAATC
     2041 CAAACTCGTT GAAATAGTTG AACGTTGCAT CCTCCTTGAA CTCTTTGAGG TGGTTCCTCA
     2101 CTGCTGCAAA TTTTTCATAG GTGGATGCCG TCCAGTTATT CTGGTTACCG CACTCTTTTA
     2161 CAAACTCATC GAACACCTCC CAAAAGCTGA CAGGGGCTTC TTCCGGCTGT TCTTCGCTGG
     2221 TGTCTTTCAT TCTCATGTTG AAAGCTTCCT TCAACTGTTG GGTCGTTGGC ATGACCTCCT
     2281 GCACCTCAAA TTCCTTGAAA ATATTCTGGA TTTCGGCATA GTATTTCAGC AAGTCCGTAT
     2341 TGATTTCGGC TGCACTTTGC TTTAGCTTGT TGGTACATCC GCTCTTTACC CGCTGCTTAT
     2401 CTGCATCCCA TTTGGCTACG TCAATCCGGT AGCCCGTTGT AAACTCGATG CGTTGGCTGG
     2461 CAAAGATGAC ACGCATACGG ATGGGTACGT TCTCTACGAT TGGCACACCG TTCTTTTTCC
     2521 GGCTCTCCAA TGCAAAAATG ATGTTGCGCT TGATATTCAT AATTGGGTGC GTTTGAAATT
     2581 CTACACCCAA ATATACACCC AATTATTGAG ATAGCAAAAG ACATTTAGAA ACATTTACTT
     2641 TTACTCTATA TTGTAATTTA CACTTGATTA TCAGTCGTTT GCAGTCTTAT GATATTCTGT
     2701 GAAAGTATAA GTTCGAGAGC CTGTCTCTCC GCAAAAAACG CTGAAAATCA GCAGATTGCA
     2761 AAACAAACAC CCTGTTTTAC ACCCAAGAAT GTAAAGTCGG CTGTTTTTGT TTTATTTAAG
     2821 ATAATACAAC CACTACATAA TAAAAGAGTA GCGATATTAA AAGAATCCGA TGAGAAAAGA
     2881 CTAATATTTA TCTATCCATT CAGTTTGATT TTTCAGGACT TTACATCGTC CTGAAAGTAT
     2941 TTGTTGGTAC CGGTACCGAG GACGCGtaaa catttacagt tgcatgtggc ctattgtttT
     3001 TAGCCGTTAA ATATTTTATA ACTATTAAAT AGCGATACAA ATTGTTCGAA ACTAATATTG
     3061 TTTATATCAT ATATTCTCGC ATGTTTTAAA GCTTTATTAA ATTGATTTTT TGTAAACAGT
     3121 TTTTCGTACT CTTTGTTAAC CCATTTCATT ACAAAAGTTT CATATTTTTT TCTCTCTTTA
     3181 AATGCCATTT TTGCTGGCTT TCTTTTTAAT ACAATTAATG TGCTATCCAC TTTAGGTTTT
     3241 GGATGGAAAT AATACCTAGG AATTTTTGCT AATATAGAAA TATCTACCTC TGCCATTAAC
     3301 AGCAATGCTA GTGATCTGTT TGTATCTAAT AACATTTTAG CAAAACCATA TTCCACTATT
     3361 AAATAACTTA TTGTGGCTGA ACTTTCAAAA ACAATTTTTC GAATTATATT TGTGCTTATG
     3421 TTGTAAGGTA TGCTGCCAAA TATTTTATAT GGATTGTGGC TAGGAAATGT AAATTTCAGT
     3481 ATATCATCAT TTACTATTTG ATAGTTAGGA TAATTTAAGA GCTTATTACG AGTTACCTCA
     3541 CATAATTTAG AATCAATTTC TATCGCCGTT ACAAAATTAC ATCTCTTTAC CAATCCAGCA
     3601 GTAAAATGAC CTTTCCCTGC ACCTATTTCA AAGATGTTAT CTTTTTCATC TAAACTTATG
     3661 CAATTCATTA TTTTTTCTAT GTGATATTTT GAAGTAATAA AATTTTGACT ATCTTTTATA
     3721 TTTACTTTGT TCATTATAAC CTCTCCTTAA TTTATTGCAT CTCTTTTCGA ATATTTATGT
     3781 TTTTTGAGAA AAGAACGTAC TCATGGTTCA TCCCGATATG CGTATCGGTC TGTATATCAG
     3841 CAACTTTCTA TGTGTTTCAA CTACAATAGT CATCTATTCT CATCTTTCTG AGTCCACCCC
     3901 CTGCAAAGCC CCTCtttacg acataaaaat tcggtCGGAA AAGGTATGCA AAAGATGTTT
     3961 CTCTCTTTAA GAGAAACTCT TCGGGATGCA AAAATATGAA AATAACTCCA ATTCACCAAA
     4021 TTATATAGCG ACTTTTTTAC AAAATGCTAA AATTTGTTGA TTTCCGTCAA GCAATTGTTG
     4081 AGCAAAAATG TCTTTTACGA TAAAATGATA CCTCAATATC AACTGTTTAG CAAAACGATA
     4141 TTTCTCTTAA AGAGAGAAAC ACCTTTTTGT TCACCAATCC CCGACTTTTA ATCCCGCGGC
     4201 CATGATTGAA AAAGGAAGAG TATGAGTATT CAACATTTCC GTGTCGCCCT TATTCCCTTT
     4261 TTTGCGGCAT TTTGCCTTCC TGTTTTTGCT CACCCAGAAA CGCTGGTGAA AGTAAAAGAT
     4321 GCTGAAGATC AGTTGGGTGC ACGAGTGGGT TACATCGAAC TGGATCTCAA CAGCGGTAAG
     4381 ATCCTTGAGA GTTTTCGCCC CGAAGAACGT TTTCCAATGA TGAGCACTTT TAAAGTTCTG
     4441 CTATGTGGCG CGGTATTATC CCGTATTGAC GCCGGGCAAG AGCAACTCGG TCGCCGCATA
     4501 CACTATTCTC AGAATGACTT GGTTGAGTAC TCACCAGTCA CAGAAAAGCA TCTTACGGAT
     4561 GGCATGACAG TAAGAGAATT ATGCAGTGCT GCCATAACCA TGAGTGATAA CACTGCGGCC
     4621 AACTTACTTC TGACAACGAT CGGAGGACCG AAGGAGCTAA CCGCTTTTTT GCACAACATG
     4681 GGGGATCATG TAACTCGCCT TGATCGTTGG GAACCGGAGC TGAATGAAGC CATACCAAAC
     4741 GACGAGCGTG ACACCACGAT GCCTGTAGCA ATGGCAACAA CGTTGCGCAA ACTATTAACT
     4801 GGCGAACTAC TTACTCTAGC TTCCCGGCAA CAATTAATAG ACTGGATGGA GGCGGATAAA
     4861 GTTGCAGGAC CACTTCTGCG CTCGGCCCTT CCGGCTGGCT GGTTTATTGC TGATAAATCT
     4921 GGAGCCGGTG AGCGTGGGTC TCGCGGTATC ATTGCAGCAC TGGGGCCAGA TGGTAAGCCC
     4981 TCCCGTATCG TAGTTATCTA CACGACGGGG AGTCAGGCAA CTATGGATGA ACGAAATAGA
     5041 CAGATCGCTG AGATAGGTGC CTCACTGATT AAGCATTGGT AACTGTCAGA CCAAGTTTAC
     5101 TCATAACGCG T
//
