>Addgene plasmid #90318 | pNBU2_erm_P1T_DP-A21 | addgene full sequence | sequence record 178854 | Addgene NGS Result
CAATTCGAGGGGGATCAATTCCGTGATAGGTGGGCTGCCCTTCCTGGTTGGCTTGGTTTCATCAGCCATC
CGCTTGCCCTCATCTGTTACGCCGGCGGTAGCCGGCCAGCCTCGCAGAGCAGGATTCCCGTTGAGCACCG
CCAGGTGCGAATAAGGGACAGTGAAGAAGGAACACCCGCTCGCGGGTGGGCCTACTTCACCTATCCTGCC
CGGCTGACGCCGTTGGATACACCAAGGAAAGTCTACACGAACCCTTTGGCAAAATCCTGTATATCGTGCG
AAAAAGGATGGATATACCGAAAAAATCGCTATAATGACCCCGAAGCAGGGTTATGCAGCGGAAAACGGAA
TTGATCCGGCCACGATGCGTCCGGCGTAGAGGATCTGAAGATCAGCAGTTCAACCTGTTGATAGTACGTA
CTAAGCTCTCATGTTTCACGTACTAAGCTCTCATGTTTAACGTACTAAGCTCTCATGTTTAACGAACTAA
ACCCTCATGGCTAACGTACTAAGCTCTCATGGCTAACGTACTAAGCTCTCATGTTTCACGTACTAAGCTC
TCATGTTTGAACAATAAAATTAATATAAATCAGCAACTTAAATAGCCTCTAAGGTTTTAAGTTTTATAAG
AAAAAAAAGAATATATAAGGCTTTTAAAGCTTTTAAGGTTTAACGGTTGTGGACAACAAGCCAGGGATGT
AACGCACTGAGAAGCCCTTAGAGCCTCTCAAAGCAATTTTGAGTGACACAGGAACACTTAACGGCTGACA
TGGGAATTCCCCTCCACCGCGGTGGCTTTTGCACCCGCTTTCCAAGAGAAGAAAGCCTTGTTAAATTGAC
TTAGTGTAAAAGCGCAGTACTGCTTGACCATAAGAACAAAAAAATCTCTATCACTGATAGGGATAAAGTT
TGGAAGATAAAGCTAAAAGTTCTTATCTTTGCAGTCTCCCTATCAGTGATAGAGACGCATTTTAAAATAA
AATAAATTATTTATGATATTAAACGAATCCATGGTGGATCCCCCGGGCTGCAGGAATTCGATATCAAGCT
TATCGATACCGTCGACTAATTGCCTATCTTCCAGTGATGGAACAGCATTTGTGCATTGGCTGCAACAATC
AGCCTTACTTGTGCCTGTTCTATTTCCGAACCGACCGCTTGTATGAATGCATCAAAATTCGTTTTCTCTA
CGTTGGATTCCTTGTTGCTCATATTGTGATGATAATTTCTACAAATATAGTCATTGGTAACTATCTATGA
AACTGTTTGATACTTTTATAGTTGATTAAACTTGTTCATGGCATTTGCCTTAATATCATCCGCTATGTCA
ATGTAGGGTTTCATAGCTTTGTAGTCGCTGTGTCCCGTCCATTTCATGACCACCTGTGCCGGGATTCCGA
GAGCCAGCGCATTGCAGATGAATGTCCTTTTTCCTGCATGGGTACTGAGCAAAGCGTATTTGGGTGTGAC
TTCATCAATACGTTCATTTCCCTTGTAGTAGGTTTCCCGTACAGGCTCGTTGATTTCTGCCAGTTCGCCC
AGCTCTTTCAGGTAATCGTTCATCTTCTGGTTGCTGATGACGGGCAGAGCCATGTAATTCTCGAAATGGA
TGTCCTTGTATTTGTCCAGTATGGCTTTGCTGTATTTGTTCAGTTCAATCGTCAGGCTGTCGGCAGTCTT
GACTGTGGTTATTTCGATGTGGTCGGACTTCACATCGCTTCTTTTCAGATTGCGAACATCCGAATACCGC
AAACTCGTAAAGCAGCAGAACAGGAAAACATCACGCACACGTTCCAGGTATTGCTTATCCTTGGGTATCT
GGTAGTCTTTCAGCTTGTTCAGTTCATCCCAAGTCAGGAAGATTACTTTTTTCGAGGTGGTTTTCAGTTT
CGGTTTGAACGTATCGTATGCAATGTTCTGATGATGTCCTTTCTTGAAGCTCCAGCGCAGGAACCATTTG
AGGAATCCCATTTGCTTGCCGATGGTGCTGTTTCTCATATCCTTGGTGTCACGCAGGAAGTTGACGTATT
CGTTCAATCCAAACTCGTTGAAATAGTTGAACGTTGCATCCTCCTTGAACTCTTTGAGGTGGTTCCTCAC
TGCTGCAAATTTTTCATAGGTGGATGCCGTCCAGTTATTCTGGTTACCGCACTCTTTTACAAACTCATCG
AACACCTCCCAAAAGCTGACAGGGGCTTCTTCCGGCTGTTCTTCACTGGTGTCTTTCATTCTCATGTTGA
AAGCTTCCTTCAACTGTTGGGTCGTTGGCATGACCTCCTGCACCTCAAATTCCTTGAAAATATTCTGGAT
TTCGGCATAGTATTTCAGCAAGTCCGTATTGATTTCGGCTGCACTTTGCTTTAGCTTGTTGGTACATCCG
TTCTTTACCCGCTGCTTATCTGCATCCCATTTGGCTACGTCAATCCGGTAGCCCGTTGTAAACTCGATAC
GTTGGCTGGCAAAGATGACACGCATACGGATGGGTACGTTCTCTACGATTGGCACACCGTTCTTTTTCCG
GCTCTCCAATGCAAAAATGATGTTGCGCTTGATATTCATAATTGGGTGCGTTTGAAATTCTACACCCAAA
TATACACCCAATTATTGAGATAGCAAAAGACATTTAGAAACATTTACTTTTACTCTATATTGTAATTTAC
ACTTGATTATCAGTCGTTTGCAGTTTTATGATATTCTGTGAAAGTATAAGTTCGAGAGCCTGTCTCTCCG
CAAAAAACGCTGAAAATCAGCAGATTGCAAAACAAACACCCTGTTTTACACCCAAGAATGTAAAGTCGGG
TGTTTTTGTTTTATTTAAGATAATACAACCACTACATAATAAAAGAGTAGCGATATTAAAAGAATCCGAT
GAGAAAAGACTAATATTTATCTATCCATTCAGTTTGATTTCTCAGGACTTTACATCGTCCTGAAAGTATT
TGTTGGTACCGAGGACGCGTAAACATTTACAGTTGCATGTGGCCTATTGTTTTTAGCCGTTAAATATTTT
ATAACTATTAAATAGCGATACAAATTGTTCGAAACTAATATTGTTTATATCATATATTCTCGCATGTTTT
AAAGCTTTATTAAATTGATTTTTTGTAAACAGTTTTTCGTACTCTTTGTTAACCCATTTCATTACAAAAG
TTTCATATTTTTTTCTCTCTTTAAATGCCATTTTTGCTGGCTTTCTTTTTAATACAATTAATGTGCTATC
CACTTTAGGTTTTGGATGGAAATAATACCTAGGAATTTTTGCTAATATAGAAATATCTACCTCTGCCATT
AACAGCAATGCTAGTGATCTGTTTGTATCTAATAACATTTTAGCAAAACCATATTCCACTATTAAATAAC
TTATTGTGGCTGAACTTTCAAAAACAATTTTTCGAATTATATTTGTGCTTATGTTGTAAGGTATGCTGCC
AAATATTTTATATGGATTGTGGCTAGGAAATGTAAATTTCAGTATATCATCATTTACTATTTGATAGTTA
GGATAATTTAAGAGCTTATTACGAGTTACCTCACATAATTTAGAATCAATTTCTATCGCCGTTACAAAAT
TACATCTCTTTACCAATCCAGCAGTAAAATGACCTTTCCCTGCACCTATTTCAAAGATGTTATCTTTTTC
ATCTAAACTTATGCAATTCATTATTTTTTCTATGTGATATTTTGAAGTAATAAAATTTTGACTATCTTTT
ATATTTACTTTGTTCATTATAACCTCTCCTTAATTTATTGCATCTCTTTTCGAATATTTATGTTTTTTGA
GAAAAGAACGTACTCATGGTTCATCCCGATATGCGTATCGGTCTGTATATCAGCAACTTTCTATGTGTTT
CAACTACAATAGTCATCTATTCTCATCTTTCTGAGTCCACCCCCTGCAAAGCCCCTCTTTACGACATAAA
AATTCGGTCGGAAAAGGTATGCAAAAGATGTTTCTCTCTTTAAGAGAAACTCTTCGGGATGCAAAAATAT
GAAAATAACTCCAATTCACCAAATTATATAGCGACTTTTTTACAAAATGCTAAAATTTGTTGATTTCCGT
CAAGCAATTGTTGAGCAAAAATGTCTTTTACGATAAAATGATACCTCAATATCAACTGTTTAGCAAAACG
ATATTTCTCTTAAAGAGAGAAACACCTTTTTGTTCACCAATCCCCGACTTTTAATCCCGCGGCCATGATT
GAAAAAGGAAGAGTATGAGTATTCAACATTTCCGTGTCGCCCTTATTCCCTTTTTTGCGGCATTTTGCCT
TCCTGTTTTTGCTCACCCAGAAACGCTGGTGAAAGTAAAAGATGCTGAAGATCAGTTGGGTGCACGAGTG
GGTTACATCGAACTGGATCTCAACAGCGGTAAGATCCTTGAGAGTTTTCGCCCCGAAGAACGTTTTCCAA
TGATGAGCACTTTTAAAGTTCTGCTATGTGGCGCGGTATTATCCCGTATTGACGCCGGGCAAGAGCAACT
CGGTCGCCGCATACACTATTCTCAGAATGACTTGGTTGAGTACTCACCAGTCACAGAAAAGCATCTTACG
GATGGCATGACAGTAAGAGAATTATGCAGTGCTGCCATAACCATGAGTGATAACACTGCGGCCAACTTAC
TTCTGACAACGATCGGAGGACCGAAGGAGCTAACCGCTTTTTTGCACAACATGGGGGATCATGTAACTCG
CCTTGATCGTTGGGAACCGGAGCTGAATGAAGCCATACCAAACGACGAGCGTGACACCACGATGCCTGTA
GCAATGGCAACAACGTTGCGCAAACTATTAACTGGCGAACTACTTACTCTAGCTTCCCGGCAACAATTAA
TAGACTGGATGGAGGCGGATAAAGTTGCAGGACCACTTCTGCGCTCGGCCCTTCCGGCTGGCTGGTTTAT
TGCTGATAAATCTGGAGCCGGTGAGCGTGGGTCTCGCGGTATCATTGCAGCACTGGGGCCAGATGGTAAG
CCCTCCCGTATCGTAGTTATCTACACGACGGGGAGTCAGGCAACTATGGATGAACGAAATAGACAGATCG
CTGAGATAGGTGCCTCACTGATTAAGCATTGGTAACTGTCAGACCAAGTTTACTCATAACGCGT
Features (pLannotate 1.2.2; 9 found; start..end, strand, type, name):
     24..69      -  CDS            traJ (fragment): oriT-recognizing protein; traJ
    102..211     -  oriT           oriT: incP origin of transfer
    382..770     +  rep_origin     R6K γ ori: γ replication origin from E. coli plasmid R6K; requires the R6K initiator protein pi for replication
    883..903     -  promoter       PLtetO-1 promoter (fragment): modified phage lambda PL promoter with tet operator sites (Lutz and Bujard, 1997)
    946..965     +  promoter       tight TRE promoter (fragment): Tet-responsive promoter PTight, consisting of seven tet operator sequences followed by the minimal CMV promoter
   1014..1066    +  misc_feature   MCS (fragment): pBluescript multiple cloning site
   2999..3727    -  CDS            ermC': ERM_BACIU - Experimental evidence at protein level: Swiss-Prot protein existence level 1. This protein produces a dimethylation of the adenine residue at position 2085 in 23S rRNA, resulting in reduced affinity between ribosomes and macrolide-lincosamide-streptogramin B antibiotics. From Bacillus subtilis.
   4198..4214    +  promoter       AmpR promoter (fragment): bla
   4215..5075    +  CDS            AmpR: β-lactamase; bla; confers resistance to ampicillin, carbenicillin, and related antibiotics
