[The description below was written by a language model from this plasmid's Addgene catalogue record, the feature table of its GenBank file and pLannotate feature annotations shown in this document.]
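Description:
pNBU2_erm_P1T_DP-A21 is an empty-backbone integration and expression vector for Bacteroides, built on pNBU2-ErmG and about 5.1 kb in size. It is a suicide-type shuttle plasmid. Its only replication origin is the R6K γ ori, which depends on the pi initiator protein, so the plasmid is maintained only in pir-expressing E. coli hosts such as the Pir1 strain listed, where bla (β-lactamase) provides ampicillin selection. An adjacent RP4/incP oriT allows conjugative transfer from a suitable E. coli donor into Bacteroides. There the plasmid cannot replicate and is retained only if it integrates. Integration is mediated by the plasmid-encoded NBU2 integrase, which recombines the short attN2 site on the vector with an attB site in the recipient chromosome. Integrants are selected with erythromycin through ermG, an rRNA methylase gene that the automated annotation matches to a related erm family member.

The expression module is the P1T_DP promoter, an anhydrotetracycline-inducible Bacteroides promoter. The depositor's map marks its -33 and -7 elements and the transcription start site. It also marks two TetR operator sites, one just upstream of the -33 element and one immediately downstream of the start site; the automated tool labels these as fragments of tet-responsive promoters. The A21 ribosome binding site follows, then a start codon and a short cloning region that includes a SalI site, flanked by sequencing primer sites. No insert is present, and neither feature table annotates a tetR gene, so the repressor presumably has to be supplied separately. The vector is intended for placing a gene of interest under inducible, single-copy control in human gut Bacteroides. The repository notes several sequence mismatches with the depositor's map that do not affect function.
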