Addgene plasmid #90318: pNBU2_erm_P1T_DP-A21
Purpose: (Empty Backbone) Integration vector at an attB site in Bacteroides; contains the P1T_DP aTC-inducible promoter with the RBS A21
Depositing lab: Andrew Goodman. Depositing organization: Yale University. Publication: Engineered Regulatory Systems Modulate Gene Expression of Human Commensals in the Gut. Lim B, Zimmermann M, Barry NA, Goodman AL. Cell. 2017 Apr 20;169(3):547-558.e15. doi: 10.1016/j.cell.2017.03.045. PubMed 28431252.
Backbone
  Vector backbone: pNBU2-ErmG
  Vector type: Bacterial Expression
  Selectable markers: Erythromycin
Growth in bacteria
  Bacterial resistance: Ampicillin, 100 μg/mL
  Growth temperature: 37°C
  Growth strain: Pir1
  Copy number: Unknown
Gene/Insert
  Gene/Insert name: None
Terms and licenses: Academic/Nonprofit Terms; Industry Terms: Not Available to Industry
Depositor comments: Please note that the Addgene verified sequence has several mismatches compared to the depositor's annotated .gb file. These differences do not impact plasmid function.
How to cite: pNBU2_erm_P1T_DP-A21 was a gift from Andrew Goodman (Addgene plasmid # 90318 ; http://n2t.net/addgene:90318 ; RRID:Addgene_90318)
